>Addgene plasmid #67305 | pcDNA3.1_Tiam1-pMag(3x)-iRFP | depositor full sequence | sequence record 118146 | pcDNA3.1_Tiam1-pMag(3x)-iRFP sequence 8984 bps
GACGGATCGGGAGATCTCCCGATCCCCTATGGTGCACTCTCAGTACAATCTGCTCTGATGCCGCATAGTT
AAGCCAGTATCTGCTCCCTGCTTGTGTGTTGGAGGTCGCTGAGTAGTGCGCGAGCAAAATTTAAGCTACA
ACAAGGCAAGGCTTGACCGACAATTGCATGAAGAATCTGCTTAGGGTTAGGCGTTTTGCGCTGCTTCGCG
ATGTACGGGCCAGATATACGCGTTGACATTGATTATTGACTAGTTATTAATAGTAATCAATTACGGGGTC
ATTAGTTCATAGCCCATATATGGAGTTCCGCGTTACATAACTTACGGTAAATGGCCCGCCTGGCTGACCG
CCCAACGACCCCCGCCCATTGACGTCAATAATGACGTATGTTCCCATAGTAACGCCAATAGGGACTTTCC
ATTGACGTCAATGGGTGGAGTATTTACGGTAAACTGCCCACTTGGCAGTACATCAAGTGTATCATATGCC
AAGTACGCCCCCTATTGACGTCAATGACGGTAAATGGCCCGCCTGGCATTATGCCCAGTACATGACCTTA
TGGGACTTTCCTACTTGGCAGTACATCTACGTATTAGTCATCGCTATTACCATGGTGATGCGGTTTTGGC
AGTACATCAATGGGCGTGGATAGCGGTTTGACTCACGGGGATTTCCAAGTCTCCACCCCATTGACGTCAA
TGGGAGTTTGTTTTGGCACCAAAATCAACGGGACTTTCCAAAATGTCGTAACAACTCCGCCCCATTGACG
CAAATGGGCGGTAGGCGTGTACGGTGGGAGGTCTATATAAGCAGAGCTCTCTGGCTAACTAGAGAACCCA
CTGCTTACTGGCTTATCGAAATTAATACGACTCACTATAGGGAGACCCAAGCTGGCTAGCGTTTAAACTT
AAGCTTGCCACCATGCGACAGCTGTCGGATGCGGATAAGCTGCGCAAGGTGATCTGTGAACTGCTGGAGA
CTGAACGCACCTATGTGAAAGACTTAAACTGCCTCATGGAGAGATACCTGAAGCCCCTTCAGAAGGAGAC
CTTTCTCACCCAGGATGAGCTTGATGTACTTTTTGGAAATTTAACCGAAATGGTGGAGTTTCAAGTCGAG
TTCCTTAAGACTCTGGAAGATGGAGTAAGACTGGTCCCTGACTTGGAAAAGCTGGAGAAGGTTGACCAGT
TCAAGAAAGTGCTCTTCTCTCTGGGGGGCTCCTTCCTGTACTACGCGGACCGCTTCAAGCTCTACAGTGC
CTTCTGTGCGAGCCACACAAAAGTCCCCAAGGTCCTGGTGAAAGCCAAGACGGACACAGCCTTCAAGGCG
TTCCTCGATGCCCAGAACCCGAGGCAGCAGCACTCATCCACGCTGGAGTCTTACCTCATCAAGCCCATCC
AGAGGGTCCTCAAGTACCCGCTTCTGCTCAGGGAGCTGTTTGCGCTGACCGATGCGGAGAGCGAGGAACA
CTACCACCTGGACGTGGCCATCAAGACTATGAACAAGGTCGCCAGTCACATCAATGAGATGCAGAAGATC
CACGAAGAGTTTGGTGCCGTGTTTGACCAGCTGATTGCTGAGCAGACGGGAGAGAAGAAAGAGGTTGCAG
ATCTGAGCATGGGTGACCTGCTCTTGCACACCAGCGTCATCTGGCTGAACCCACCCGCCTCACTGGGAAA
GTGGAAAAAGGAGCCAGAATTAGCAGCCTTCGTCTTCAAAACGGCCGTGGTCCTTGTATATAAAGACGGT
TCCAAGCAGAAGAAGAAACTTGTTGGCTCTCACAGGCTGTCAATCTACGAGGAGTGGGACCCTTTCCGGT
TTCGCCACATGATCCCTACCGAAGCTTTGCAGGTCCGAGCTCTGCCCAGTGCAGATGCAGAGGCAAATGC
GGTATGCGAAATTGTCCACGTGAAATCAGAGTCAGAAGGGAGGCCCGAGCGGGTTTTCCACCTCTGCTGC
AGTTCCCCAGAGAGCAGAAAGGACTTTCTGAAGTCTGTGCATTCGATCCTGCGAGATAAACACAGAAGAC
AGCTCCTCAAAACGGAAGGATCCGGCGGCTCCGGAGGCAGCGGCGGTTCTGGAGGTTCCGGTGGCGGCTC
CCACACTCTTTACGCCCCTGGAGGATACGACATTATGGGATATTTGCGGCAGATTAGGAACCGCCCAAAC
CCTCAGGTCGAACTGGGGCCTGTGGACACGTCATGTGCCCTGATCCTGTGCGATCTGAAGCAAAAGGACA
CTCCGATCGTCTACGCCTCGGAAGCCTTCTTGTATATGACCGGATACAGCAATGCAGAGGTGCTCGGCAG
GAACTGCAGATTCCTGCAGTCCCCCGACGGGATGGTGAAACCAAAGTCGACTCGCAAATATGTGGACTCG
AACACGATCAACACCATGCGGAAGGCCATCGACCGGAACGCCGAGGTCCAGGTGGAGGTGGTCAACTTTA
AGAAGAACGGCCAGCGGTTCGTGAACTTTCTGACCATGATTCCGGTCCGGGATGAAACCGGAGAGTACAG
ATACTCCATGGGATTCCAGTGCGAAACCGAAGGTTCCGGCGGCTCGGGCGGATCAGGGGGAAGCGGACAC
ACACTCTACGCCCCGGGAGGCTACGATATCATGGGCTACCTGAGGCAGATCCGGAACAGACCGAACCCCC
AAGTGGAACTCGGCCCCGTGGACACTTCTTGCGCTCTGATCCTGTGCGACCTGAAGCAGAAGGATACCCC
CATCGTGTACGCATCCGAAGCGTTCCTCTACATGACCGGGTACTCGAACGCGGAGGTGCTGGGTCGCAAC
TGCCGGTTCCTGCAGAGCCCCGACGGAATGGTCAAGCCCAAGTCCACTCGGAAATACGTGGATTCCAACA
CCATCAATACTATGAGGAAGGCTATCGATAGGAACGCGGAAGTCCAAGTGGAGGTGGTGAACTTCAAGAA
GAATGGCCAGAGATTCGTCAATTTCCTTACCATGATCCCTGTGCGCGATGAGACTGGAGAGTACCGATAC
TCAATGGGCTTCCAGTGTGAAACCGAGGGAAGCGGCGGTTCCGGGGGGTCGGGAGGTTCCGGACATACCC
TCTACGCGCCGGGGGGTTATGACATCATGGGTTACCTCAGACAGATCAGAAACCGGCCGAACCCACAAGT
GGAGCTGGGACCCGTCGACACCTCCTGCGCCCTCATCCTGTGTGACCTTAAGCAGAAGGACACCCCTATC
GTGTACGCCTCCGAAGCATTCCTGTACATGACCGGGTACTCGAACGCCGAAGTGCTGGGACGGAACTGCC
GCTTCCTGCAATCCCCGGATGGAATGGTGAAGCCTAAGTCAACCCGCAAATACGTGGACTCCAACACTAT
CAACACCATGCGCAAGGCCATTGACCGCAATGCTGAGGTGCAAGTGGAAGTGGTGAACTTCAAGAAGAAC
GGACAGCGCTTCGTCAACTTCCTGACTATGATTCCCGTGCGGGACGAAACCGGCGAATACCGGTACAGCA
TGGGGTTTCAGTGCGAGACTGAGGGCTCCGGCGGCAGCGGTGGCTCCGGAGGCAGCGGAGGTACCGGCGG
CAGTGGAGGGTCTGGTGGCAGCGGAATGGCCGAAGGGAGTGTCGCCAGACAGCCTGACCTGCTGACTTGC
GATGACGAACCAATCCACATTCCCGGCGCTATCCAGCCCCACGGACTGCTGCTGGCTCTGGCCGCTGACA
TGACTATCGTGGCAGGCTCTGATAACCTGCCAGAGCTGACCGGGCTGGCTATCGGAGCACTGATTGGCCG
GTCCGCAGCCGACGTGTTCGATTCTGAGACTCACAATAGACTGACCATCGCCCTGGCTGAACCTGGAGCC
GCCGTGGGAGCCCCAATTACCGTCGGCTTCACAATGCGAAAGGACGCTGGCTTTATCGGGTCCTGGCACC
GCCATGATCAGCTGATTTTTCTGGAGCTGGAACCACCTCAGAGAGACGTGGCAGAGCCACAGGCTTTCTT
TCGGAGAACAAACAGCGCCATCCGGCGGCTCCAGGCCGCTGAGACTCTGGAATCCGCTTGCGCAGCCGCT
GCACAGGAAGTGAGGAAGATCACCGGGTTCGATCGCGTCATGATCTACCGGTTCGCCTCAGACTTTAGCG
GAGAAGTGATCGCAGAAGATCGCTGTGCCGAGGTCGAAAGTAAACTGGGCCTGCATTACCCAGCCTCAAC
CGTGCCTGCACAGGCACGACGGCTGTATACAATCAACCCAGTCCGGATCATTCCCGACATTAATTACAGA
CCAGTGCCCGTCACACCTGACCTGAACCCAGTGACTGGGAGGCCCATCGACCTGAGCTTCGCCATTCTGC
GCAGCGTGTCCCCTGTCCACCTGGAGTTTATGAGGAATATCGGAATGCATGGCACCATGTCTATCAGTAT
TCTGAGAGGCGAAAGGCTGTGGGGGCTGATCGTGTGCCACCATCGGACACCTTACTATGTGGACCTGGAC
GGCAGGCAGGCTTGTGAACTGGTCGCTCAGGTGCTGGCTTGGCAGATTGGCGTGATGGAAGAGTAATCTA
GAGGGCCCGTTTAAACCCGCTGATCAGCCTCGACTGTGCCTTCTAGTTGCCAGCCATCTGTTGTTTGCCC
CTCCCCCGTGCCTTCCTTGACCCTGGAAGGTGCCACTCCCACTGTCCTTTCCTAATAAAATGAGGAAATT
GCATCGCATTGTCTGAGTAGGTGTCATTCTATTCTGGGGGGTGGGGTGGGGCAGGACAGCAAGGGGGAGG
ATTGGGAAGACAATAGCAGGCATGCTGGGGATGCGGTGGGCTCTATGGCTTCTGAGGCGGAAAGAACCAG
CTGGGGCTCTAGGGGGTATCCCC
[124 nt withheld, positions 4854-4977]
C
[91 nt withheld, positions 4979-5069]
A
[49 nt withheld, positions 5071-5119]
CCTTTGACGTTGGAGTCCACGTTCTTT
[37 nt withheld, positions 5147-5183]
ACCCTATCTCGGTCTATTCTTTTGATTTATAAGGGATTTTGCCGATTTCGGCCTATTGGTTAAAAAATGA
GCTGATTTAACAAAAATTTAACGCGAATTAATTCTGTGGAATGTGTGTCAGTTAGGGTGTGGAAAGTCCC
CAGGCTCCCCAGCAGGCAGAAGTATGCAAAGCATGCATCTCAATTAGTCAGCAACCAGGTGTGGAAAGTC
CCCAGGCTCCCCAGCAGGCAGAAGTATGCAAAGCATGCATCTCAATTAGTCAGCAACCATAGTCCCGCCC
CTAACTCCGCCCATCCCGCCCCTAACTCCGCCCAGTTCCGCCCATTCTCCGCCCCATGGCTGACTAATTT
TTTTTATTTATGCAGAGGCCGAGGCCGCCTCTGCCTCTGAGCTATTCCAGAAGTAGTGAGGAGGCTTTTT
TGGAGGCCTAGGCTTTTGCAAAAAGCTCCCGGGAGCTTGTATATCCATTTTCGGATCTGATCAAGAGACA
GGATGAGGATCGTTTCGCATGATTGAACAAGATGGATTGCACGCAGGTTCTCCGGCCGCTTGGGTGGAGA
GGCTATTCGGCTATGACTGGGCACAACAGACAATCGGCTGCTCTGATGCCGCCGTGTTCCGGCTGTCAGC
GCAGGGGCGCCCGGTTCTTTTTGTCAAGACCGACCTGTCCGGTGCCCTGAATGAACTGCAGGACGAGGCA
GCGCGGCTATCGTGGCTGGCCACGACGGGCGTTCCTTGCGCAGCTGTGCTCGACGTTGTCACTGAAGCGG
GAAGGGACTGGCTGCTATTGGGCGAAGTGCCGGGGCAGGATCTCCTGTCATCTCACCTTGCTCCTGCCGA
GAAAGTATCCATCATGGCTGATGCAATGCGGCGGCTGCATACGCTTGATCCGGCTACCTGCCCATTCGAC
CACCAAGCGAAACATCGCATCGAGCGAGCACGTACTCGGATGGAAGCCGGTCTTGTCGATCAGGATGATC
TGGACGAAGAGCATCAGGGGCTCGCGCCAGCCGAACTGTTCGCCAGGCTCAAGGCGCGCATGCCCGACGG
CGAGGATCTCGTCGTGACCCATGGCGATGCCTGCTTGCCGAATATCATGGTGGAAAATGGCCGCTTTTCT
GGATTCATCGACTGTGGCCGGCTGGGTGTGGCGGACCGCTATCAGGACATAGCGTTGGCTACCCGTGATA
TTGCTGAAGAGCTTGGCGGCGAATGGGCTGACCGCTTCCTCGTGCTTTACGGTATCGCCGCTCCCGATTC
GCAGCGCATCGCCTTCTATCGCCTTCTTGACGAGTTCTTCTGAGCGGGACTCTGGGGTTCGAAATGACCG
ACCAAGCGACGCCCAACCTGCCATCACGAGATTTCGATTCCACCGCCGCCTTCTATGAAAGGTTGGGCTT
CGGAATCGTTTTCCGGGACGCCGGCTGGATGATCCTCCAGCGCGGGGATCTCATGCTGGAGTTCTTCGCC
CACCCCAACTTGTTTATTGCAGCTTATAATGGTTACAAATAAAGCAATAGCATCACAAATTTCACAAATA
AAGCATTTTTTTCACTGCATTCTAGTTGTGGTTTGTCCAAACTCATCAATGTATCTTATCATGTCTGTAT
ACCGTCGACCTCTAGCTAGAGCTTGGCGTAATCATGGTCATAGCTGTTTCCTGTGTGAAATTGTTATCCG
CTCACAATTCCACACAACATACGAGCCGGAAGCATAAAGTGTAAAGCCTGGGGTGCCTAATGAGTGAGCT
AACTCACATTAATTGCGTTGCGCTCACTGCCCGCTTTCCAGTCGGGAAACCTGTCGTGCCAGCTGCATTA
ATGAATCGGCCAACGCGCGGGGAGAGGCGGTTTGCGTATTGGGCGCTCTTCCGCTTCCTCGCTCACTGAC
TCGCTGCGCTCGGTCGTTCGGCTGCGGCGAGCGGTATCAGCTCACTCAAAGGCGGTAATACGGTTATCCA
CAGAATCAGGGGATAACGCAGGAAAGAACATGTGAGCAAAAGGCCAGCAAAAGGCCAGGAACCGTAAAAA
GGCCGCGTTGCTGGCGTTTTTCCATAGGCTCCGCCCCCCTGACGAGCATCACAAAAATCGACGCTCAAGT
CAGAGGTGGCGAAACCCGACAGGACTATAAAGATACCAGGCGTTTCCCCCTGGAAGCTCCCTCGTGCGCT
CTCCTGTTCCGACCCTGCCGCTTACCGGATACCTGTCCGCCTTTCTCCCTTCGGGAAGCGTGGCGCTTTC
TCATAGCTCACGCTGTAGGTATCTCAGTTCGGTGTAGGTCGTTCGCTCCAAGCTGGGCTGTGTGCACGAA
CCCCCCGTTCAGCCCGACCGCTGCGCCTTATCCGGTAACTATCGTCTTGAGTCCAACCCGGTAAGACACG
ACTTATCGCCACTGGCAGCAGCCACTGGTAACAGGATTAGCAGAGCGAGGTATGTAGGCGGTGCTACAGA
GTTCTTGAAGTGGTGGCCTAACTACGGCTACACTAGAAGAACAGTATTTGGTATCTGCGCTCTGCTGAAG
CCAGTTACCTTCGGAAAAAGAGTTGGTAGCTCTTGATCCGGCAAACAAACCACCGCTGGTAGCGGTTTTT
TTGTTTGCAAGCAGCAGATTACGCGCAGAAAAAAAGGATCTCAAGAAGATCCTTTGATCTTTTCTACGGG
GTCTGACGCTCAGTGGAACGAAAACTCACGTTAAGGGATTTTGGTCATGAGATTATCAAAAAGGATCTTC
ACCTAGATCCTTTTAAATTAAAAATGAAGTTTTAAATCAATCTAAAGTATATATGAGTAAACTTGGTCTG
ACAGTTACCAATGCTTAATCAGTGAGGCACCTATCTCAGCGATCTGTCTATTTCGTTCATCCATAGTTGC
CTGACTCCCCGTCGTGTAGATAACTACGATACGGGAGGGCTTACCATCTGGCCCCAGTGCTGCAATGATA
CCGCGAGACCCACGCTCACCGGCTCCAGATTTATCAGCAATAAACCAGCCAGCCGGAAGGGCCGAGCGCA
GAAGTGGTCCTGCAACTTTATCCGCCTCCATCCAGTCTATTAATTGTTGCCGGGAAGCTAGAGTAAGTAG
TTCGCCAGTTAATAGTTTGCGCAACGTTGTTGCCATTGCTACAGGCATCGTGGTGTCACGCTCGTCGTTT
GGTATGGCTTCATTCAGCTCCGGTTCCCAACGATCAAGGCGAGTTACATGATCCCCCATGTTGTGCAAAA
AAGCGGTTAGCTCCTTCGGTCCTCCGATCGTTGTCAGAAGTAAGTTGGCCGCAGTGTTATCACTCATGGT
TATGGCAGCACTGCATAATTCTCTTACTGTCATGCCATCCGTAAGATGCTTTTCTGTGACTGGTGAGTAC
TCAACCAAGTCATTCTGAGAATAGTGTATGCGGCGACCGAGTTGCTCTTGCCCGGCGTCAATACGGGATA
ATACCGCGCCACATAGCAGAACTTTAAAAGTGCTCATCATTGGAAAACGTTCTTCGGGGCGAAAACTCTC
AAGGATCTTACCGCTGTTGAGATCCAGTTCGATGTAACCCACTCGTGCACCCAACTGATCTTCAGCATCT
TTTACTTTCACCAGCGTTTCTGGGTGAGCAAAAACAGGAAGGCAAAATGCCGCAAAAAAGGGAATAAGGG
CGACACGGAAATGTTGAATACTCATACTCTTCCTTTTTCAATATTATTGAAGCATTTATCAGGGTTATTG
TCTCATGAGCGGATACATATTTGAATGTATTTAGAAAAATAAACAAATAGGGGTTCCGCGCACATTTCCC
CGAAAAGTGCCACCTGACGTC
Features (pLannotate 1.2.2; 22 found; start..end, strand, type, name):
     28..80      -  misc_feature   bom (fragment): basis of mobility region from pBR322
    235..614     +  enhancer       CMV enhancer: human cytomegalovirus immediate early enhancer
    615..818     +  promoter       CMV promoter: human cytomegalovirus (CMV) immediate early promoter
    814..847     +  LTR            5' LTR (truncated) (fragment): truncated 5' long terminal repeat (LTR) from HIV-1
    863..881     +  promoter       T7 promoter: promoter for bacteriophage T7 RNA polymerase
    911..2047    +  CDS            TIAM1 (fragment): TIAM1_HUMAN - Experimental evidence at protein level: Swiss-Prot protein existence level 1. Guanyl-nucleotide exchange factor that activates RHO-like proteins and connects extracellular signals to cytoskeletal activities. Activates RAC1, CDC42, and to a lesser extent RHOA and their downstream signaling to regulate processes like cell adhesion and cell migration. From Homo sapiens (Human).
   2102..2551    +  CDS            pMag: "positive Magnet" variant of an N-terminally truncated Vivid (VVD) blue light photoreceptor from Neurospora crassa (Kawano et al., 2015) rapidly heterodimerizes with nMagHigh1 upon blue light irradiation to form a complex with slow switch-off kinetics
   3596..4543    +  CDS            iRFP713: iRFP713 is a basic (constitutively fluorescent) near ir fluorescent protein published in 2011, derived from Rhodopseudomonas palustris. It has low acid sensitivity. It requires the cofactor biliverdin for fluorescence.
   4584..4808    +  polyA_signal   bGH poly(A) signal: bovine growth hormone polyadenylation signal
   4812..4833    +  promoter       SV40 promoter (fragment): SV40 enhancer and early promoter
   4854..5282    +  rep_origin     f1 ori (sequence partly withheld): f1 bacteriophage origin of replication; arrow indicates direction of (+) strand synthesis
   5296..5625    +  promoter       SV40 promoter: SV40 enhancer and early promoter
   5692..6483    +  CDS            neo: KKA2_KLEPN - Also known as kan, nptII. Experimental evidence at protein level: Swiss-Prot protein existence level 1. Resistance to kanamycin, neomycin, paromomycin, ribostamycin, butirosin and gentamicin B. From Klebsiella pneumoniae.
   6507..6665    +  CDS            ble (fragment): BLE_KLEPN - Experimental evidence at protein level: Swiss-Prot protein existence level 1. Binding protein with a strong affinity to the bleomycin family of antibiotics. Binds to CL990; an antimitotic-antibiotic compound. From Klebsiella pneumoniae.
   6660..6781    +  polyA_signal   SV40 poly(A) signal: SV40 polyadenylation signal
   6854..6870    -  protein_bind   lac operator: The lac repressor binds to the lac operator to inhibit transcription in E. coli. This inhibition can be relieved by adding lactose or isopropyl-β-D-thiogalactopyranoside (IPTG). lac repressor encoded by lacI
   6878..6908    -  promoter       lac promoter: promoter for the E. coli lac operon
   6923..6944    -  protein_bind   CAP binding site: CAP binding activates transcription in the presence of cAMP. E. coli catabolite activator protein
   6957..7049    -  CDS            lacI (fragment): lac repressor; lacI; The lac repressor binds to the lac operator to inhibit transcription in E. coli. This inhibition can be relieved by adding lactose or isopropyl-β-D-thiogalactopyranoside (IPTG).
   7232..7817    -  rep_origin     ori: high-copy-number ColE1/pMB1/pBR322/pUC origin of replication
   7988..8848    -  CDS            AmpR: β-lactamase; bla; confers resistance to ampicillin, carbenicillin, and related antibiotics
   8849..8953    -  promoter       AmpR promoter: bla
