[The description below was written by a language model from this plasmid's Addgene catalogue record and pLannotate feature annotations shown in this document.]
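Description:
pcDNA3.1_Tiam1-pMag(3x)-iRFP is a mammalian expression plasmid built on the Invitrogen pcDNA3.1(+) backbone, carrying one half of a blue-light-dependent photoswitching ("Magnet") system. It is propagated in E. coli at high copy from a ColE1/pUC-type origin under ampicillin selection (AmpR, β-lactamase). An SV40 early promoter drives a neomycin phosphotransferase cassette, terminated by an SV40 poly(A) signal, which allows G418 selection of transfected mammalian cells. An f1 origin and short remnants of lac regulatory elements are also annotated and belong to the backbone.

The roughly 3.6 kb insert sits between HindIII and XbaI sites, downstream of the CMV enhancer/promoter (a T7 promoter lies just upstream of the insert) and upstream of the bGH polyadenylation signal. It encodes a fusion of a fragment of Tiam1, pMag and iRFP. Tiam1 is a guanine-nucleotide exchange factor that activates Rac1 and related Rho-family GTPases; the catalogue gives its source as mouse, although the annotation tool matched the fragment to the human protein. pMag is the "positive Magnet" variant of the truncated Neurospora crassa Vivid photoreceptor, which heterodimerizes with an nMag partner under blue light. The construct name indicates three tandem copies of pMag. The feature table marks only one, but the unannotated stretch between it and iRFP is long enough to hold the other two. The C-terminal iRFP713 is a biliverdin-dependent near-infrared fluorescent protein, so the fusion can be visualized. The nMag partner is not on this plasmid. The construct would presumably be co-expressed with an nMag fusion so that light redirects the Tiam1 fragment within the cell, though the record states the purpose only as blue-light-dependent photoswitching.
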