Addgene plasmid #67305: pcDNA3.1_Tiam1-pMag(3x)-iRFP
Purpose: Blue light dependent photoswitching system
Depositing lab: Moritoshi Sato. Publication: Engineered pairs of distinct photoswitches for optogenetic control of cellular proteins. Kawano F, Suzuki H, Furuya A, Sato M. Nat Commun. 2015 Feb 24;6:6256. doi: 10.1038/ncomms7256. PubMed 25708714.
Backbone
  Vector backbone: pcDNA3.1(+)
  Backbone manufacturer: Invitrogen
  Backbone size w/o insert (bp): 5354
  Vector type: Mammalian Expression
  Selectable markers: Neomycin (select with G418)
Growth in bacteria
  Bacterial resistance: Ampicillin, 100 μg/mL
  Growth temperature: 37°C
  Growth strain: DH5alpha
  Copy number: High Copy
Gene/Insert
  Gene/Insert name: Tiam1-pMag(3x)-iRFP
  Species: M. musculus (mouse), Synthetic
  Insert size (bp): 3630
  Entrez Gene: Tiam1 (a.k.a. D16Ium10, D16Ium10e)
  Promoter: CMV
  Cloning method: Restriction Enzyme; 5′ cloning site HindIII (not destroyed); 3′ cloning site XbaI (not destroyed)
  Sequencing primers: 5′ CMV-F; 3′ BGH-rev
Terms and licenses: Academic/Nonprofit Terms; Industry Terms: Not Available to Industry
How to cite: pcDNA3.1_Tiam1-pMag(3x)-iRFP was a gift from Moritoshi Sato (Addgene plasmid # 67305 ; http://n2t.net/addgene:67305 ; RRID:Addgene_67305)
