>Addgene plasmid #67305 | pcDNA3.1_Tiam1-pMag(3x)-iRFP | addgene partial sequence | sequence record 118144 | CMV-F 5'-CGCAAATGGGCGGTAGGCGTG-3'
ACTAGAGAACCCACTGCTTACTGGCTTATCGAAATTAATACGACTCACTATAGGGAGACCCAAGCTGGCT
AGCGTTTAAACTTAAGCTTGCCACCATGCGACAGCTGTCGGATGCGGATAAGCTGCGCAAGGTGATCTGT
GAACTGCTGGAGACTGAACGCACCTATGTGAAAGACTTAAACTGCCTCATGGAGAGATACCTGAAGCCCC
TTCAGAAGGAGACCTTTCTCACCCAGGATGAGCTTGATGTACTTTTTGGAAATTTAACCGAAATGGTGGA
GTTTCAAGTCGAGTTCCTTAAGACTCTGGAAGATGGAGTAAGACTGGTCCCTGACTTGGAAAAGCTGGAG
AAGGTTGACCAGTTCAAGAAAGTGCTCTTCTCTCTGGGGGGCTCCTTCCTGTACTACGCGGACCGCTTCA
AGCTCTACAGTGCCTTCTGTGCGAGCCACACAAAAGTCCCCAAGGTCCTGGTGAAAGCCAAGACGGACAC
AGCCTTCAAGGCGTTCCTCGATGCCCAGAACCCGAGGCAGCAGCACTCATCCACGCTGGAGTCTTACCTC
ATCAAGCCCATCCAGAGGGTCCTCAAGTACCCGCTTCTGCTCAGGGAGCTGTTTGCGCTGACCGATGCGG
AGAGCGAGGAACACTACCACCTGGACGTGGCCATCAAGACTATGAACAAGGTCGCCAGTCACATCAATGA
GATGCAGAAGATCCACGAAGAGTTTGGTGCCGTGTTTGACCAGCTGATTGCTGAGCAGACGGGAGAGAAG
AAAGAGGTTGCAGATCTGAGCATGGGTGACCTGCTCTTGCACACCAGCGTCATCTGGCTGAACCCACCCG
CCTCACTGG
