>Addgene plasmid #67305 | pcDNA3.1_Tiam1-pMag(3x)-iRFP | addgene partial sequence | sequence record 118239 | BGH-rev 5'-TAGAAGGCACAGTCGAGG-3'
ATCACGCCAATCTGCCAAGCCAGCACCTGAGCGACCAGTTCACAAGCCTGCCTGCCGTCCAGGTCCACAT
AGTAAGGTGTCCGATGGTGGCACACGATCAGCCCCCACAGCCTTTCGCCTCTCAGAATACTGATAGACAT
GGTGCCATGCATTCCGATATTCCTCATAAACTCCAGGTGGACAGGGGACACGCTGCGCAGAATGGCGAAG
CTCAGGTCGATGGGCCTCCCAGTCACTGGGTTCAGGTCAGGTGTGACGGGCACTGGTCTGTAATTAATGT
CGGGAATGATCCGGACTGGGTTGATTGTATACAGCCGTCGTGCCTGTGCAGGCACGGTTGAGGCTGGGTA
ATGCAGGCCCAGTTTACTTTCGACCTCGGCACAGCGATCTTCTGCGATCACTTCTCCGCTAAAGTCTGAG
GCGAACCGGTAGATCATGACGCGATCGAACCCGGTGATCTTCCTCACTTCCTGTGCAGCGGCTGCGCAAG
CGGATTCCAGAGTCTCAGCGGCCTGGAGCCGCCGGATGGCGCTGTTTGTTCTCCGAAAGAAAGCCTGTGG
CTCTGCCACGTCTCTCTGAGGTGGTTCCAGCTCCAGAAAAATCAGCTGATCATGGCGGTGCCAGGACCCG
ATAAAGCCAGCGTCCTTTCGCATTGTGAAGCCGACGGTAATTGGGGCTCCCACGGCGGCTCCAGGTTCAG
CCAGGGCGATGGTCAGTCTATTGTGAGTCTCAGAATCGAACACGTCGGCTGCGGACCGGCCAATCAGTGC
TCCGATAGCCAGCCCGGTCAGCTCTGGCAGGTTATCAGAGCCTGCCACGATAGTCATGTCAGCGGCCAGA
GCCAGCAGCAGTCCGTGG
